Addgene plasmid #193134: GB3272
Purpose: A2 Proximal promoter sequence consisting of the target sequence for the gRNA1 (GB1838) at "b site" (-210 from TSS).
Depositing lab: Diego Orzaez. Depositing organization: Instituto de Biologia Molecular y Celular de Plantas. Publication: GB_SynP: A Modular dCas9-Regulated Synthetic Promoter Collection for Fine-Tuned Recombinant Gene Expression in Plants. Moreno-Gimenez E, Selma S, Calvache C, Orzaez D. ACS Synth Biol. 2022 Sep 16;11(9):3037-3048. doi: 10.1021/acssynbio.2c00238. Epub 2022 Aug 31. PubMed 36044643.
Backbone
  Vector backbone: pUPD2
  Vector type: Synthetic Biology
Growth in bacteria
  Bacterial resistance: Chloramphenicol, 25 μg/mL
  Growth temperature: 37°C
  Growth strain: DH5alpha
  Copy number: High Copy
Gene/Insert
  Gene/Insert name: GB_SynP (A2) G1b.1
  Species: Synthetic
  Cloning method: Restriction Enzyme; 5′ cloning site unknown (unknown if destroyed)
Terms and licenses: Academic/Nonprofit Terms; Industry Terms: Not Available to Industry
How to cite: GB3272 was a gift from Diego Orzaez (Addgene plasmid # 193134 ; http://n2t.net/addgene:193134 ; RRID:Addgene_193134)
