[The description below was written by a language model from this plasmid's Addgene catalogue record and pLannotate feature annotations shown in this document.]
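Description:
GB3272 is a small (about 2.3 kb) GoldenBraid-style level 0 part plasmid built on the pUPD2 domestication backbone, a synthetic-biology entry vector maintained in E. coli. It replicates from a high-copy ColE1/pUC-type origin and is selected with chloramphenicol through the cat gene, which is driven by its native cat promoter and followed by the lambda t0 terminator. The cloning region is flanked by BioBrick prefix and suffix sequences and insulated on either side by bacterial transcription terminators (a putative terminator upstream and the his operon terminator downstream), which limits read-through between the insert and the backbone.

The payload, named GB_SynP (A2) G1b.1, is a short synthetic DNA part that sits in the roughly 190 bp interval between the prefix and suffix; the automated annotation does not label it, as expected for a designed sequence. According to the record it is an A2 proximal promoter module from the GB_SynP collection of dCas9-regulated synthetic plant promoters. It carries the target sequence for guide RNA 1 at the "b site", positioned at -210 relative to the transcription start site. The plasmid contains no coding sequence, reporter or plant selection marker of its own. It serves as a building block to be combined with other promoter segments, such as distal and minimal promoter parts, into complete synthetic promoters. Expression from these promoters can then be tuned in plants by recruiting dCas9-based transcriptional regulators to the embedded gRNA target. The record gives the cloning method only as restriction enzyme based and does not specify the sites.
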