Features (pLannotate 1.2.2; 8 found; start..end, strand, type, name):
    299..396     -  promoter       cat promoter: promoter of the E. coli cat gene encoding chloramphenicol acetyltransferase
    482..525     -  terminator     bacterial terminator: putative bacterial transcription terminator
    528..549     +  misc_feature   BioBrick prefix: BioBrick prefix for parts that do not start with "ATG"
    741..760     +  misc_feature   BioBrick suffix: universal suffix for all parts
    761..818     +  terminator     his operon terminator: This putative transcriptin terminator from the E. coli his operon has a 2-bp deletion introduced during synthesis. Its efficiency has not been determined.
   1013..1601    -  rep_origin     ori: high-copy-number ColE1/pMB1/pBR322/pUC origin of replication
   1784..1878    -  terminator     lambda t0 terminator: transcription terminator from phage lambda
   1902..298     -  CDS            cat (across the origin): CAT_ECOLX - Experimental evidence at protein level: Swiss-Prot protein existence level 1. This enzyme is an effector of chloramphenicol resistance in bacteria. From Escherichia coli. This protein is used as a marker in many commonly used cloning vectors, such as pACYC184.
>Addgene plasmid #193134 | GB3272 | addgene full sequence | sequence record 380397 | Addgene NGS Result
CAGTTTGCTCATGGAAAACGGTGTAACAAGGGTGAACACTATCCCATATCACCAGCTCACCGTCTTTCAT
TGCCATACGAAATTCCGGATGAGCATTCATCAGGCGGGCAAGAATGTGAATAAAGGCCGGATAAAACTTG
TGCTTATTTTTCTTTACGGTCTTTAAAAAGGCCGTAATATCCAGCTGAACGGTCTGGTTATAGGTACATT
GAGCAACTGACTGAAATGCCTCAAAATGTTCTTTACGATGCCATTGGGATATATCAACGGTGGTATATCC
AGTGATTTTTTTCTCCATTTTAGCTTCCTTAGCTCCTGAAAATCTCGATAACTCAAAAAATACGCCCGGT
AGTGATCTTATTTCATTATGGTGAAAGTTGGAACCTCTTACGTGCCCGATCAACTCGAGTGCCACCTGAC
GTCTAAGAAACCATTATTATCATGACATTAACCTATAAAAATAGGCGTATCACGAGGCAGAATTTCAGAT
AAAAAAAATCCTTAGCTTTCGCTAAGGATGATTTCTGGAATTCGCGGCCGCTTCTAGAGCGATGAGTGGT
CTCGTGACCCATCTTCTCTCACCAACCAGTCCTTATTGTAGGCAGAGGCACGCCCTATTAGTGGCTGCGG
CAAAATATCTTCTAAGCGAATTCCTGTGCTCGGTGGTCAAATGGTATCGTGGCTGCGTAATCAGCCGTAT
CCAGCAACACTACGCTATCTCCCTGAGACCACTCATCGCGACTAGTAGCGGCCGCTGCAGTCCGGCAAAA
AAGGGCAAGGTGTCACCACCCTGCCCTTTTTCTTTAAAACCGAAAAGATTACTTCGCGTTATGCAGGCTT
CCTCGCTCACTGACTCGCTGCGCTCGGTCGTTCGGCTGCGGCGAGCGGTATCAGCTCACTCAAAGGCGGT
AATACGGTTATCCACAGAATCAGGGGATAACGCAGGAAAGAACATGTGAGCAAAAGGCCAGCAAAAGGCC
AGGAACCGTAAAAAGGCCGCGTTGCTGGCGTTTTTCCACAGGCTCCGCCCCCCTGACGAGCATCACAAAA
ATCGACGCTCAAGTCAGAGGTGGCGAAACCCGACAGGACTATAAAGATACCAGGCGTTTCCCCCTGGAAG
CTCCCTCGTGCGCTCTCCTGTTCCGACCCTGCCGCTTACCGGATACCTGTCCGCCTTTCTCCCTTCGGGA
AGCGTGGCGCTTTCTCATAGCTCACGCTGTAGGTATCTCAGTTCGGTGTAGGTCGTTCGCTCCAAGCTGG
GCTGTGTGCACGAACCCCCCGTTCAGCCCGACCGCTGCGCCTTATCCGGTAACTATCGTCTTGAGTCCAA
CCCGGTAAGACACGACTTATCGCCACTGGCAGCAGCCACTGGTAACAGGATTAGCAGAGCGAGGTATGTA
GGCGGTGCTACAGAGTTCTTGAAGTGGTGGCCTAACTACGGCTACACTAGAAGAACAGTATTTGGTATCT
GCGCTCTGCTGAAGCCAGTTACCTTCGGAAAAAGAGTTGGTAGCTCTTGATCCGGCAAACAAACCACCGC
TGGTAGCGGTGGTTTTTTTGTTTGCAAGCAGCAGATTACGCGCAGAAAAAAAGGATCTCAAGAAGATCCT
TTGATCTTTTCTACGGGGTCTGACGCTCAGTGGAACGAAAACTCACGTTAAGGGATTTTGGTCATGAGAT
TATCAAAAAGGATCTTCACCTAGATCCTTTTAAATTAAAAATGAAGTTTTAAATCAATCTAAAGTATATA
TGAGTAAACTTGGTCTGACAGCTCGAGGCTTGGATTCTCACCAATAAAAAACGCCCGGCGGCAACCGAGC
GTTCTGAACAAATCCAGATGGAGTTCTGAGGTCATTACTGGATCTATCAACAGGAGTCCAAGCGAGCTCG
ATATCAAATTACGCCCCGCCCTGCCACTCGTCGCAGTACTGTTGTAATTCATTAAGCATTCTGCCGACAT
GGAAGCCATCACAAACGGCATGATGAACCTGAATCGCCAGCGGCATCAGCACCTTGTCGCCTTGCGTATA
ATATTTGCCCATGGTGAAAACGGGGGCGAAGAAGTTGTCCATATTGGCCACGTTTAAATCAAAACTGGTG
AAACTCACCCAGGGATTGGCTGATACGAAAAACATATTCTCAATAAACCCTTTAGGGAAATAGGCCAGGT
TTTCACCGTAACACGCCACATCTTGCGAATATATGTGTAGAAACTGCCGGAAATCGTCGTGGTATTCACT
CCAGAGTGATGAAAACGTTT
